>Addgene plasmid #49292 | pGGEV_6'_Linker | depositor full sequence | sequence record 72924 | Full Sequence
AAATTGTAAACGTTAATATTTTGTTAAAATTCGCGTTAAATTTTTGTTAAATCAGCTCATTTTTTAACCA
ATAGGCCGAAATCGGCAAAATCCCTTATAAATCAAAAGAATAGACCGAGATAGGGT
[37 nt withheld, positions 127-163]
AAAGAACGTGGACTCCAACGTCAAAGG
[49 nt withheld, positions 191-239]
T
[91 nt withheld, positions 241-331]
G
[124 nt withheld, positions 333-456]
CCCATTCGCCATTCAGGCTACGCAACTGTTGGGAAGGGCGATCGGTGCGGGCCTCTTCGCTATTACGCCA
GGGCGCCTCCCCCATTGACGTCAATTACGGTAAATGGCCCGCCTGGCTCAATGCCCATTGACGTCAATAG
GACCACCCACCATTGACGTCAATGGGATGGCTCATTGCCCATTCATATCCGTTCTCACGCCCCCTATTGA
CGTCAATGACGGTAAATGGCCCACTTGGCAGTACATCAATATCTATTAATAGTAACTTGGCAAGTACATT
ACTATTGGAAGTACGCCAGGGTACATTGGCAGTACTCCCATTGACGTCAATGGCGGTAAATGGCCCGCGA
TGGCTGCCAAGTACATCCCCATTGACGTCAATGGGGAGGGGCAATGACGCAAATGGGCGTTCCATTGACG
TAAATGGGCGGTAGGCGTGCCTAATGGGAGGTCTATATAAGCAATGCTCGTTTAGGGAACCGCCATTCTG
CCTGGGGACGTCGGAGCAAGCTTGATTTAGGTGACACTATAGAGGTCTCATCAGGCGGATCCGGCGGCGG
TACCTAAGTGAGACCCTCATCCTCCCGGGTAACTAAGTAAGGATCTCGACCGATCCTGAGAACTTCAGGG
TGAGTTTGGGGACCCTTGATTGTTCTTTCTTTTTCGCTATTGTAAAATTCATGTTATATGGAGGGGGCAA
AGTTTTCAGGGTGTTGTTTAGAATGGGAAGATGTCCCTTGTATCACCATGGACCCTCATGATAATTTTGT
TTCTTTCACTTTCTACTCTGTTGACAACCATTGTCTCCTCTTATTTTCTTTTCATTTTCTGTAACTTTTT
CGTTAAACTTTAGCTTGCATTTGTAACGAATTTTTAAATTCACTTTTGTTTATTTGTCAGATTGTAAGTA
CTTTCTCTAATCACTTTTTTTTCAAGGCAATCAGGGTATATTATATTGTACTTCAGCACAGTTTTAGAGA
ACAATTGTTATAATTAAATGATAAGGTAGAATATTTCTGCATATAAATTCTGGCTGGCGTGGAAATATTC
TTATTGGTAGAAACAACTACACCCTGGTCATCATCCTGCCTTTCTCTTTATGGTTACAATGATATACACT
GTTTGAGATGAGGATAAAATACTCTGAGTCCAAACCGGGCCCCTCTGCTAACCATGTTCATGCCTTCTTC
TCTTTCCTACAGCTCCTGGGCAACGTGCTGGTTGTTGTGCTGTCTCATCATTTTGGCAAAGAATTAATTC
CTCGACGGATCGTAGATCCAGACATGATAAGATACATTGATGAGTTTGGACAAACCACAACTAGAATGCA
GTGAAAAAAATGCTTTATTTGTGAAATTTGTGATGCTATTGCTTTATTTGTAACCATTATAAGCTGCAAT
AAACAAGTTAACAACAACAATTGCATTCATTTTATGTTTCAGGTTCAGGGGGAGGTGTGGGAGGTTTTTT
AATTCGCGGCCGCTCTAGAACTAGTCTGCATTAATGAATCGGCCAACGCGCGGGGAGAGGCGGTTTGCGT
ATTGGGCGCTCTTCCGCTTCCTCGCTCACTGACTCGCTGCGCTCGGTCGTTCGGCTGCGGCGAGCGGTAT
CAGCTCACTCAAAGGCGGTAATACGGTTATCCACAGAATCAGGGGATAACGCAGGAAAGAACATGTGAGC
AAAAGGCCAGCAAAAGGCCAGGAACCGTAAAAAGGCCGCGTTGCTGGCGTTTTTCCATAGGCTCGGCCCC
CCTGACGAGCATCACAAAAATCGACGCTCAAGTCAGAGGTGGCGAAACCCGACAGGACTATAAAGATACC
AGGCGTTCCCCCCTGGAAGCTCCCTCGTGCGCTCTCCTGTTCCGACCCTGCCGCTTACCGGATACCTGTC
CGCCTTTCTCCCTTCGGGAAGCGTGGCGCTTTCTCAATGCTCACGCTGTAGGTATCTCAGTTCGGTGTAG
GTCGTTCGCTCCAAGCTGGGCTGTGTGCACGAACCCCCCGTTCAGCCCGACCGCTGCGCCTTATCCGGTA
ACTATCGTCTTGAGTCCAACCCGGTAAGACACGACTTATCGCCACTGGCAGCAGCCACTGGTAACAGGAT
TAGCAGAGCGAGGTATGTAGGCGGTGCTACAGAGTTCTTGAAGTGGTGGCCTAACTACGGCTACACTAGA
AGGACAGTATTTGGTATCTGCGCTCTGCTGAAGCCAGTTACCTTCGGAAAAAGAGTTGGTAGCTCTTGAT
CCGGCAAACAAACCACCGCTGGTAGCGGTGGTTTTTTTGTTTGCAAGCAGCAGATTACGCGCAGAAAAAA
AGGATCTCAAGAAGATCCTTTGATCTTTTCTACGGGGTCTGACGCTCAGTGGAACGAAAACTCACGTTAA
GGGATTTTGGTCATGAGATTATCAAAAAGGATCTTCACCTAGATCCTTTTAAATTAAAAATGAAGTTTTA
AATCAATCTAAAGTATATATGAGTAAACTTGGTCTGACAGTTACCAATGCTTAATCAGTGAGGCACCTAT
CTCAGCGATCTGTCTATTTCGTTCATCCATAGTTGCCTGACTGCCCGTCGTGTAGATAACTACGATACGG
GAGGGCTTACCATCTGGCCCCAGTGCTGCAATGATACCGCGGGACCCACGCTCACCGGCTCCAGATTTAT
CAGCAATAAACCAGCCAGCCGGAAGGGCCGAGCGCAGAAGTGGTCCTGCAACTTTATCCGCCTCCATCCA
GTCTATTAATTGTTGCCGGGAAGCTAGAGTAAGTAGTTCGCCAGTTAATAGTTTGCGCAACGTTGTTGCC
ATTGCTACAGGCATCGTGGTGTCACGCTCGTCGTTTGGTATGGCTTCATTCAGCTCCGGTTCCCAACGAT
CAAGGCGAGTTACATGATCCCCCATGTTGTGAAAAAAAGCGGTTAGCTCCTTCGGTCCTCCGATCGTTGT
CAGAAGTAAGTTGGCCGCAGTGTTATCACTCATGCTTATGGCAGCACTGCATAATTCTCTTACTGTCATG
CCATCCGTAAGATGCTTTTCTGTGACTGGTGAGTACTCAACCAAGTCATTCTGAGAATAGTGTATGCGGC
GACCGAGTTGCTCTTGCCCGGCGTCAATACGGGATAATACCGCGCCACATAGCAGAACTTTAAAAGTGCT
CATCATTGGAAAACGTTCTTCGGGGCGAAAACTCTCAAGGATCTTACCGCTGTTGAGATCCAGTTCGATG
TAACCCACTCGTGCACCCAACTGATCTTCAGCATCTTTTACTTTCACCAGCGTTTCTGGGTGAGCAAAAA
CAGGAAGGCAAAATGCCGCAAAAAAGGGAATAAGGGCGACACGGAAATGTTGAATACTCATACTCTTCCT
TTTTCAATATTATTGAAGCATTTATCAGGGTTATTGTCTCATGAGCGGATACATATTTGAATGTATTTAG
AAAAATAAACAAATAGGGGTTCCGCGCACATTTCCCCGAAAAGTGCCACCTG
Features (pLannotate 1.2.2; 12 found; start..end, strand, type, name):
      1..456     -  rep_origin     f1 ori (sequence partly withheld): f1 bacteriophage origin of replication; arrow indicates direction of (+) strand synthesis
    461..527     -  CDS            lacZα (fragment): LacZα fragment of β-galactosidase; lacZ fragment
    528..936     +  promoter       CMV IE94 promoter (fragment): enhancer/promoter region of simian cytomegalovirus major immediate early transcription unit IE94
    971..989     +  promoter       SP6 promoter: promoter for bacteriophage SP6 RNA polymerase
   1086..1658    +  intron         β-globin intron: intron from rabbit β-globin gene
   1656..1721    +  CDS            HBB (fragment): HBB_LEPEU - Experimental evidence at protein level: Swiss-Prot protein existence level 1. Involved in oxygen transport from the lung to the various peripheral tissues. From Lepus europaeus (European hare).
   1731..1865    -  polyA_signal   SV40 poly(A) signal: SV40 polyadenylation signal
   1932..1951    +  misc_feature   MCS (fragment): pBluescript multiple cloning site
   1952..2005    -  CDS            lacI (fragment): lac repressor; lacI; The lac repressor binds to the lac operator to inhibit transcription in E. coli. This inhibition can be relieved by adding lactose or isopropyl-β-D-thiogalactopyranoside (IPTG).
   2188..2776    -  rep_origin     ori: high-copy-number ColE1/pMB1/pBR322/pUC origin of replication
   2947..3807    -  CDS            AmpR: β-lactamase; bla; confers resistance to ampicillin, carbenicillin, and related antibiotics
   3808..3912    -  promoter       AmpR promoter: bla
