[The description below was written by a language model from this plasmid's Addgene catalogue record and pLannotate feature annotations shown in this document.]
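Description:
pGGEV_6'_Linker is a Golden Gate entry vector built on the pBluescript cloning backbone and belongs to the Golden GATEway system, a combinatorial scheme for assembling fusion and recombination constructs from ordered modules. It occupies position 6 of the assembly and is designated as the final entry vector. According to the catalogue entry it carries only a small linker, so it acts as a terminating or placeholder module that closes the series when no functional element is needed at that slot. It is listed as an empty backbone with no gene insert. The plasmid is propagated in E. coli as a high-copy vector through a ColE1/pUC-type origin. It is selected with ampicillin through the β-lactamase gene driven by its own promoter. An f1 phage origin inherited from pBluescript allows single-stranded DNA production.

The feature table, generated automatically from the depositor's full sequence of about 3.9 kb, shows more than a bare linker between the remnants of the pBluescript lacZα and multiple cloning site regions. It detects a fragment of the simian CMV IE94 enhancer/promoter, an SP6 RNA polymerase promoter, a rabbit β-globin intron followed by a short β-globin coding fragment, and an SV40 polyadenylation signal annotated on the opposite strand. The record does not explain whether these parts lie inside or outside the segment released during Golden Gate assembly. It also does not annotate the type IIS restriction sites or overhangs that define position 6. The relationship between these elements and the "small linker" therefore cannot be determined from the information given. The short lacI and lacZα hits are backbone remnants rather than functional genes.
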