Addgene plasmid #49292: pGGEV_6'_Linker
Purpose: (Empty Backbone) Golden Gate entry vector at position 6, small linker insert, final entry vector for the assembly
Depositing lab: Joachim Wittbrodt. Depositing organization: Universitaet Heidelberg. Publication: Golden GATEway cloning--a combinatorial approach to generate fusion and recombination constructs. Kirchmaier S, Lust K, Wittbrodt J. PLoS One. 2013 Oct 7;8(10):e76117. doi: 10.1371/journal.pone.0076117. PubMed 24116091.
Backbone
  Vector backbone: pBluescript
  Backbone manufacturer: Stratagene
  Vector type: cloning vector
Growth in bacteria
  Bacterial resistance: Ampicillin, 100 μg/mL
  Growth temperature: 37°C
  Growth strain: DH5alpha
  Copy number: High Copy
Gene/Insert
  Gene/Insert name: None
Terms and licenses: Academic/Nonprofit Terms; Industry Terms: Not Available to Industry
How to cite: pGGEV_6'_Linker was a gift from Joachim Wittbrodt (Addgene plasmid # 49292 ; http://n2t.net/addgene:49292 ; RRID:Addgene_49292)
