>Addgene plasmid #49292 | pGGEV_6'_Linker | addgene partial sequence | sequence record 77006 | CMV-F 5'-CGCAAATGGGCGGTAGGCGTG-3'
GGACCGCCATTCTGCCTGGGGACGTCGGAGCAAGCTTGATTTAGGTGACACTATAGAGGTCTCATCAGGC
GGATCCGGCGGCGGTACCTAAGTGAGACCCTCATCCTCCCGGGTAACTAAGTAAGGATCTCGACCGATCC
TGAGAACTTCAGGGTGAGTTTGGGGACCCTTGATTGTTCTTTCTTTTTCGCTATTGTAAAATTCATGTTA
TATGGAGGGGGCAAAGTTTTCAGGGTGTTGTTTAGAATGGGAAGATGTCCCTTGTATCACCATGGACCCT
CATGATAATTTTGTTTCTTTCACTTTCTACTCTGTTGACAACCATTGTCTCCTCTTATTTTCTTTTCATT
TTCTGTAACTTTTTCGTTAAACTTTAGCTTGCATTTGTAACGAATTTTTAAATTCACTTTTGTTTATTTG
TCAGATTGTAAGTACTTTCTCTAATCACTTTTTTTTCAAGGCAATCAGGGTATATTATATTGTACTTCAG
CACAGTTTTAGAGAACAATTGTTATAATTAAATGATAAGGTAGAATATTTCTGCATATAAATTCTGGCTG
GCGTGGAAATATTCTTATTGGTAGAAACAACTACACCCTGGTCATCATCCTGCCTTTCTCTTTATGGTTA
CAATGATATACACTGTTTGAGATGAGGATAAAATACTCTGAGTCCAAACCGGGCCCCTCTGCTAACCATG
TTCATGCCTTCTTCTCTTTCCTACAGCTCCTGGGCAACGTGCTGGTTGTTGTGCTGTCTCATCATTTTGG
CAAAGAATTAATTCCTCGACGGATCGTA
